>Addgene plasmid #90821 | ORC1 G2.1 gRNA | addgene full sequence | sequence record 182958 | Addgene NGS Result
CCGCCTCTCCCCGCGCGTTGGCCGATTCATTAATGCAGCTGGCACGACAGGTTTCCCGACTGGAAAGCGG
GCAGTGAGCGCAACGCAATTAATGTGAGTTAGCTCACTCATTAGGCACCCCAGGCTTTACACTTTATGCT
TCCGGCTCGTATGTTGTGTGGAATTGTGAGCGGATAACAATTTCACACAGGAAACAGCTATGACCATGAT
TACGCCAAGCGCGCAATTAACCCTCACTAAAGGGAACAAAAGCTGGAGCTGCAAGCTTAATGTAGTCTTA
TGCAATACTCTTGTAGTCTTGCAACATGGTAACGATGAGTTAGCAACATGCCTTACAAGGAGAGAAAAAG
CACCGTGCATGCCGATTGGTGGAAGTAAGGTGGTACGATCGTGCCTTATTAGGAAGGCAACAGACGGGTC
TGACATGGATTGGACGAACCACTGAATTGCCGCATTGCAGAGATATTGTATTTAAGTGCCTAGCTCGATA
CATAAACGGGTCTCTCTGGTTAGACCAGATCTGAGCCTGGGAGCTCTCTGGCTAACTAGGGAACCCACTG
CTTAAGCCTCAATAAAGCTTGCCTTGAGTGCTTCAAGTAGTGTGTGCCCGTCTGTTGTGTGACTCTGGTA
ACTAGAGATCCCTCAGACCCTTTTAGTCAGTGTGGAAAATCTCTAGCAGTGGCGCCCGAACAGGGACTTG
AAAGCGAAAGGGAAACCAGAGGAGCTCTCTCGACGCAGGACTCGGCTTGCTGAAGCGCGCACGGCAAGAG
GCGAGGGGCGGCGACTGGTGAGTACGCCAAAAATTTTGACTAGCGGAGGCTAGAAGGAGAGAGATGGGTG
CGAGAGCGTCAGTATTAAGCGGGGGAGAATTAGATCGCGATGGGAAAAAATTCGGTTAAGGCCAGGGGGA
AAGAAAAAATATAAATTAAAACATATAGTATGGGCAAGCAGGGAGCTAGAACGATTCGCAGTTAATCCTG
GCCTGTTAGAAACATCAGAAGGCTGTAGACAAATACTGGGACAGCTACAACCATCCCTTCAGACAGGATC
AGAAGAACTTAGATCATTATATAATACAGTAGCAACCCTCTATTGTGTGCATCAAAGGATAGAGATAAAA
GACACCAAGGAAGCTTTAGACAAGATAGAGGAAGAGCAAAACAAAAGTAAGACCACCGCACAGCAAGCGG
CCGCTGATCTTCAGACCTGGAGGAGGAGATATGAGGGACAATTGGAGAAGTGAATTATATAAATATAAAG
TAGTAAAAATTGAACCATTAGGAGTAGCACCCACCAAGGCAAAGAGAAGAGTGGTGCAGAGAGAAAAAAG
AGCAGTGGGAATAGGAGCTTTGTTCCTTGGGTTCTTGGGAGCAGCAGGAAGCACTATGGGCGCAGCGTCA
ATGACGCTGACGGTACAGGCCAGACAATTATTGTCTGGTATAGTGCAGCAGCAGAACAATTTGCTGAGGG
CTATTGAGGCGCAACAGCATCTGTTGCAACTCACAGTCTGGGGCATCAAGCAGCTCCAGGCAAGAATCCT
GGCTGTGGAAAGATACCTAAAGGATCAACAGCTCCTGGGGATTTGGGGTTGCTCTGGAAAACTCATTTGC
ACCACTGCTGTGCCTTGGAATGCTAGTTGGAGTAATAAATCTCTGGAACAGATTTGGAATCACACGACCT
GGATGGAGTGGGACAGAGAAATTAACAATTACACAAGCTTAATACACTCCTTAATTGAAGAATCGCAAAA
CCAGCAAGAAAAGAATGAACAAGAATTATTGGAATTAGATAAATGGGCAAGTTTGTGGAATTGGTTTAAC
ATAACAAATTGGCTGTGGTATATAAAATTATTCATAATGATAGTAGGAGGCTTGGTAGGTTTAAGAATAG
TTTTTGCTGTACTTTCTATAGTGAATAGAGTTAGGCAGGGATATTCACCATTATCGTTTCAGACCCACCT
CCCAACCCCGAGGGGACCCAGAGAGGGCCTATTTCCCATGATTCCTTCATATTTGCATATACGATACAAG
GCTGTTAGAGAGATAATTAGAATTAATTTGACTGTAAACACAAAGATATTAGTACAAAATACGTGACGTA
GAAAGTAATAATTTCTTGGGTAGTTTGCAGTTTTAAAATTATGTTTTAAAATGGACTATCATATGCTTAC
CGTAACTTGAAAGTATTTCGATTTCTTGGCTTTATATATCTTGTGGAAAGGACGAAACACCGTGCAGTTT
TCGATCCAACAGTTTAAGAGCTATGCTGGAAACAGCATAGCAAGTTTAAATAAGGCTAGTCCGTTATCAA
CTTGAAAAAGTGGCACCGAGTCGGTGCTTTTTTTGAATTCTAGATCTTGAGACAAATGGCAGTATTCATC
CACAATTTTAAAAGAAAAGGGGGGATTGGGGGGTACAGTGCAGGGGAAAGAATAGTAGACATAATAGCAA
CAGACATACAAACTAAAGAATTACAAAAACAAATTACAAAAATTCAAAATTTTCGGGTTTATTACAGGGA
CAGCAGAGATCCACTTTGGCGCCGGCTCGAGTGGCTCCGGTGCCCGTCAGTGGGCAGAGCGCACATCGCC
CACAGTCCCCGAGAAGTTGGGGGGAGGGGTCGGCAATTGAACCGGTGCCTAGAGAAGGTGGCGCGGGGTA
AACTGGGAAAGTGATGTCGTGTACTGGCTCCGCCTTTTTCCCGAGGGTGGGGGAGAACCGTATATAAGTG
CAGTAGTCGCCGTGAACGTTCTTTTTCGCAACGGGTTTGCCGCCAGAACACAGGTGTCGTGACGCGGGAT
CCGCCACCATGACCGAGTACAAGCCCACGGTGCGCCTCGCCACCCGCGACGACGTCCCCAGGGCCGTACG
CACCCTCGCCGCCGCGTTCGCCGACTACCCCGCCACGCGCCACACCGTCGATCCGGACCGCCACATCGAG
CGGGTCACCGAGCTGCAAGAACTCTTCCTCACGCGCGTCGGGCTCGACATCGGCAAGGTGTGGGTCGCGG
ACGACGGCGCCGCGGTGGCGGTCTGGACCACGCCGGAGAGCGTCGAAGCGGGGGCGGTGTTCGCCGAGAT
CGGCCCGCGCATGGCCGAGTTGAGCGGTTCCCGGCTGGCCGCGCAGCAACAGATGGAAGGCCTCCTGGCG
CCGCACCGGCCCAAGGAGCCCGCGTGGTTCCTGGCCACCGTCGGAGTCTCGCCCGACCACCAGGGCAAGG
GTCTGGGCAGCGCCGTCGTGCTCCCCGGAGTGGAGGCGGCCGAGCGCGCCGGGGTGCCCGCCTTCCTGGA
GACCTCCGCGCCCCGCAACCTCCCCTTCTACGAGCGGCTCGGCTTCACCGTCACCGCCGACGTCGAGGTG
CCCGAAGGACCGCGCACCTGGTGCATGACCCGCAAGCCCGGTGCCTGAACGCGTTAAGTCGACAATCAAC
CTCTGGATTACAAAATTTGTGAAAGATTGACTGGTATTCTTAACTATGTTGCTCCTTTTACGCTATGTGG
ATACGCTGCTTTAATGCCTTTGTATCATGCTATTGCTTCCCGTATGGCTTTCATTTTCTCCTCCTTGTAT
AAATCCTGGTTGCTGTCTCTTTATGAGGAGTTGTGGCCCGTTGTCAGGCAACGTGGCGTGGTGTGCACTG
TGTTTGCTGACGCAACCCCCACTGGTTGGGGCATTGCCACCACCTGTCAGCTCCTTTCCGGGACTTTCGC
TTTCCCCCTCCCTATTGCCACGGCGGAACTCATCGCCGCCTGCCTTGCCCGCTGCTGGACAGGGGCTCGG
CTGTTGGGCACTGACAATTCCGTGGTGTTGTCGGGGAAATCATCGTCCTTTCCTTGGCTGCTCGCCTGTG
TTGCCACCTGGATTCTGCGCGGGACGTCCTTCTGCTACGTCCCTTCGGCCCTCAATCCAGCGGACCTTCC
TTCCCGCGGCCTGCTGCCGGCTCTGCGGCCTCTTCCGCGTCTTCGCCTTCGCCCTCAGACGAGTCGGATC
TCCCTTTGGGCCGCCTCCCCGCGTCGACTTTAAGACCAATGACTTACAAGGCAGCTGTAGATCTTAGCCA
CTTTTTAAAAGAAAAGGGGGGACTGGAAGGGCTAATTCACTCCCAACGAAGACAAGATCTGCTTTTTGCT
TGTACTGGGTCTCTCTGGTTAGACCAGATCTGAGCCTGGGAGCTCTCTGGCTAACTAGGGAACCCACTGC
TTAAGCCTCAATAAAGCTTGCCTTGAGTGCTTCAAGTAGTGTGTGCCCGTCTGTTGTGTGACTCTGGTAA
CTAGAGATCCCTCAGACCCTTTTAGTCAGTGTGGAAAATCTCTAGCAGTACGTATAGTAGTTCATGTCAT
CTTATTATTCAGTATTTATAACTTGCAAAGAAATGAATATCAGAGAGTGAGAGGAACTTGTTTATTGCAG
CTTATAATGGTTACAAATAAAGCAATAGCATCACAAATTTCACAAATAAAGCATTTTTTTCACTGCATTC
TAGTTGTGGTTTGTCCAAACTCATCAATGTATCTTATCATGTCTGGCTCTAGCTATCCCGCCCCTAACTC
CGCCCATCCCGCCCCTAACTCCGCCCAGTTCCGCCCATTCTCCGCCCCATGGCTGACTAATTTTTTTTAT
TTATGCAGAGGCCGAGGCCGCCTCGGCCTCTGAGCTATTCCAGAAGTAGTGAGGAGGCTTTTTTGGAGGC
CTAGGGACGTACCCAATTCGCCCTATAGTGAGTCGTATTACGCGCGCTCACTGGCCGTCGTTTTACAACG
TCGTGACTGGGAAAACCCTGGCGTTACCCAACTTAATCGCCTTGCAGCACATCCCCCTTTCGCCAGCTGG
CGTAATAGCGAAGAGGCCCGCACCGATCGCCCTTCCCAACAGTTGCGCAGCCTGAATGGCGAATGGG
[124 nt withheld, positions 4898-5021]
C
[91 nt withheld, positions 5023-5113]
A
[49 nt withheld, positions 5115-5163]
CCTTTGACGTTGGAGTCCACGTTCTTT
[37 nt withheld, positions 5191-5227]
ACCCTATCTCGGTCTATTCTTTTGATTTATAAGGGATTTTGCCGATTTCGGCCTATTGGTTAAAAAATGA
GCTGATTTAACAAAAATTTAACGCGAATTTTAACAAAATATTAACGCTTACAATTTAGGTGGCACTTTTC
GGGGAAATGTGCGCGGAACCCCTATTTGTTTATTTTTCTAAATACATTCAAATATGTATCCGCTCATGAG
ACAATAACCCTGATAAATGCTTCAATAATATTGAAAAAGGAAGAGTATGAGTATTCAACATTTCCGTGTC
GCCCTTATTCCCTTTTTTGCGGCATTTTGCCTTCCTGTTTTTGCTCACCCAGAAACGCTGGTGAAAGTAA
AAGATGCTGAAGATCAGTTGGGTGCACGAGTGGGTTACATCGAACTGGATCTCAACAGCGGTAAGATCCT
TGAGAGTTTTCGCCCCGAAGAACGTTTTCCAATGATGAGCACTTTTAAAGTTCTGCTATGTGGCGCGGTA
TTATCCCGTATTGACGCCGGGCAAGAGCAACTCGGTCGCCGCATACACTATTCTCAGAATGACTTGGTTG
AGTACTCACCAGTCACAGAAAAGCATCTTACGGATGGCATGACAGTAAGAGAATTATGCAGTGCTGCCAT
AACCATGAGTGATAACACTGCGGCCAACTTACTTCTGACAACGATCGGAGGACCGAAGGAGCTAACCGCT
TTTTTGCACAACATGGGGGATCATGTAACTCGCCTTGATCGTTGGGAACCGGAGCTGAATGAAGCCATAC
CAAACGACGAGCGTGACACCACGATGCCTGTAGCAATGGCAACAACGTTGCGCAAACTATTAACTGGCGA
ACTACTTACTCTAGCTTCCCGGCAACAATTAATAGACTGGATGGAGGCGGATAAAGTTGCAGGACCACTT
CTGCGCTCGGCCCTTCCGGCTGGCTGGTTTATTGCTGATAAATCTGGAGCCGGTGAGCGTGGGTCTCGCG
GTATCATTGCAGCACTGGGGCCAGATGGTAAGCCCTCCCGTATCGTAGTTATCTACACGACGGGGAGTCA
GGCAACTATGGATGAACGAAATAGACAGATCGCTGAGATAGGTGCCTCACTGATTAAGCATTGGTAACTG
TCAGACCAAGTTTACTCATATATACTTTAGATTGATTTAAAACTTCATTTTTAATTTAAAAGGATCTAGG
TGAAGATCCTTTTTGATAATCTCATGACCAAAATCCCTTAACGTGAGTTTTCGTTCCACTGAGCGTCAGA
CCCCGTAGAAAAGATCAAAGGATCTTCTTGAGATCCTTTTTTTCTGCGCGTAATCTGCTGCTTGCAAACA
AAAAAACCACCGCTACCAGCGGTGGTTTGTTTGCCGGATCAAGAGCTACCAACTCTTTTTCCGAAGGTAA
CTGGCTTCAGCAGAGCGCAGATACCAAATACTGTTCTTCTAGTGTAGCCGTAGTTAGGCCACCACTTCAA
GAACTCTGTAGCACCGCCTACATACCTCGCTCTGCTAATCCTGTTACCAGTGGCTGCTGCCAGTGGCGAT
AAGTCGTGTCTTACCGGGTTGGACTCAAGACGATAGTTACCGGATAAGGCGCAGCGGTCGGGCTGAACGG
GGGGTTCGTGCACACAGCCCAGCTTGGAGCGAACGACCTACACCGAACTGAGATACCTACAGCGTGAGCT
ATGAGAAAGCGCCACGCTTCCCGAAGGGAGAAAGGCGGACAGGTATCCGGTAAGCGGCAGGGTCGGAACA
GGAGAGCGCACGAGGGAGCTTCCAGGGGGAAACGCCTGGTATCTTTATAGTCCTGTCGGGTTTCGCCACC
TCTGACTTGAGCGTCGATTTTTGTGATGCTCGTCAGGGGGGCGGAGCCTATGGAAAAACGCCAGCAACGC
GGCCTTTTTACGGTTCCTGGCCTTTTGCTGGCCTTTTGCTCACATGTTCTTTCCTGCGTTATCCCCTGAT
TCTGTGGATAACCGTATTACCGCCTTTGAGTGAGCTGATACCGCTCGCCGCAGCCGAACGACCGAGCGCA
GCGAGTCAGTGAGCGAGGAAGCGGAAGAGCGCCCAATACGCAAA
Features (pLannotate 1.2.2; 27 found; start..end, strand, type, name):
     90..111     +  protein_bind   CAP binding site: CAP binding activates transcription in the presence of cAMP. E. coli catabolite activator protein
    126..156     +  promoter       lac promoter: promoter for the E. coli lac operon
    164..180     +  protein_bind   lac operator: The lac repressor binds to the lac operator to inhibit transcription in E. coli. This inhibition can be relieved by adding lactose or isopropyl-β-D-thiogalactopyranoside (IPTG). lac repressor encoded by lacI
    225..243     +  promoter       T3 promoter: promoter for bacteriophage T3 RNA polymerase
    271..497     +  promoter       RSV promoter: Rous sarcoma virus enhancer/promoter
    498..678     +  LTR            5' LTR (truncated): truncated 5' long terminal repeat (LTR) from HIV-1
    725..850     +  misc_feature   HIV-1 Ψ: packaging signal of human immunodeficiency virus type 1
    834..1197    +  CDS            HIV-1 gag (fragment): gag protein from human immunodeficiency virus 1; gag
   1343..1576    +  misc_feature   RRE: The Rev response element (RRE) of HIV-1 allows for Rev-dependent mRNA export from the nucleus to the cytoplasm.
   1953..1979    +  CDS            Rev (fragment): human immunodeficiency virus 1 (HIV-1) Rev protein; rev; enhances nuclear export of unspliced and incompletely spliced viral mRNAs
   1983..2223    +  promoter       U6 promoter: RNA polymerase III promoter for human U6 snRNA
   2270..2337    +  misc_RNA       tracrRNA (fragment): trans-activating CRISPR RNA for the Streptococcus pyogenes CRISPR/Cas9 system
   2386..2503    +  misc_feature   cPPT/CTS: central polypurine tract and central termination sequence of HIV-1
   2572..2783    +  promoter       EF-1α core promoter: core promoter for human elongation factor EF-1α
   2809..3408    +  CDS            PuroR (fragment): puromycin N-acetyltransferase; pac from Streptomyces; confers resistance to puromycin
   3424..4012    +  misc_feature   WPRE: woodchuck hepatitis virus posttranscriptional regulatory element
   4063..4082    +  misc_feature   cPPT/CTS (fragment): central polypurine tract and central termination sequence of HIV-1
   4084..4317    +  LTR            3' LTR (ΔU3): self-inactivating 3' long terminal repeat (LTR) from HIV-1
   4395..4516    +  polyA_signal   SV40 poly(A) signal: SV40 polyadenylation signal
   4556..4691    +  rep_origin     SV40 ori: SV40 origin of replication
   4712..4730    -  promoter       T7 promoter: promoter for bacteriophage T7 RNA polymerase
   4738..4893    +  CDS            lacZα (fragment): LacZα fragment of β-galactosidase; lacZ fragment
   4898..5326    +  rep_origin     f1 ori (sequence partly withheld): f1 bacteriophage origin of replication; arrow indicates direction of (+) strand synthesis
   5379..5483    +  promoter       AmpR promoter: bla
   5484..6344    +  CDS            AmpR: β-lactamase; bla; confers resistance to ampicillin, carbenicillin, and related antibiotics
   6515..7103    +  rep_origin     ori: high-copy-number ColE1/pMB1/pBR322/pUC origin of replication
   7286..77      +  CDS            lacI (fragment) (across the origin): lac repressor; lacI; The lac repressor binds to the lac operator to inhibit transcription in E. coli. This inhibition can be relieved by adding lactose or isopropyl-β-D-thiogalactopyranoside (IPTG).
