[The description below was written by a language model from this plasmid's Addgene catalogue record and pLannotate feature annotations shown in this document.]
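Description:
ORC1 G2.1 gRNA is a third-generation lentiviral CRISPR guide plasmid built on the pLenti-sgRNA backbone and designed to express a single guide RNA against human ORC1. The guide oligonucleotide was inserted between two BsmBI sites, both destroyed during cloning, placing the spacer directly downstream of the human U6 RNA polymerase III promoter and upstream of the Streptococcus pyogenes tracrRNA-derived scaffold. The depositor notes that the listed guide sequence includes the 5′ BsmBI overhang as well as the spacer itself. No Cas9 gene is annotated, so the nuclease has to be provided separately in the target cells.

The viral cassette has the typical self-inactivating layout. An RSV promoter drives a truncated HIV-1 5′ LTR, making genomic RNA production Tat-independent. This is followed by the Ψ packaging signal with a gag fragment, the RRE for Rev-dependent nuclear export, and a cPPT/CTS element. Downstream of the guide cassette, an EF-1α core promoter expresses puromycin N-acetyltransferase for selecting transduced mammalian cells, and a WPRE enhances transcript expression ahead of the ΔU3 3′ LTR. Outside the LTRs lie an SV40 poly(A) signal and SV40 origin, an f1 origin, lac-derived remnants, T3 and T7 promoters, the ampicillin resistance gene and a high-copy ColE1/pUC-type origin for propagation in E. coli.

The sequenced record is 7,301 nt, shorter than the 9,151 bp catalogued for the backbone without insert; the record does not explain the difference. The plasmid belongs to a series used to generate cell-cycle gene knockouts in human cell lines as part of a large-scale CRISPR/Cas9 analysis.
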