Addgene plasmid #90821: ORC1 G2.1 gRNA
Purpose: 3rd generation lentiviral gRNA plasmid targeting human ORC1
Depositing lab: Iain Cheeseman. Depositing organization: Whitehead Institute for Biomedical Research. Publication: Large-Scale Analysis of CRISPR/Cas9 Cell-Cycle Knockouts Reveals the Diversity of p53-Dependent Responses to Cell-Cycle Defects. McKinley KL, Cheeseman IM. Dev Cell. 2017 Feb 27;40(4):405-420.e2. doi: 10.1016/j.devcel.2017.01.012. Epub 2017 Feb 16. PubMed 28216383.
Backbone
  Vector backbone: pLenti-sgRNA
  Backbone manufacturer: Eric Lander & David Sabatini labs (Addgene plasmid #71409)
  Backbone size w/o insert (bp): 9151
  Vector type: Lentiviral, CRISPR
  Selectable markers: Puromycin
Growth in bacteria
  Bacterial resistance: Ampicillin, 100 μg/mL
  Growth temperature: 37°C
  Growth strain: NEB Stable
  Copy number: Unknown
Gene/Insert
  Gene/Insert name: ORC1 (Guide Designation G2.1) (alt name: pKMKO series)
  gRNA/shRNA sequence: CACCGTGCAGTTTTCGATCCAACA
  Species: H. sapiens (human)
  Promoter: U6
  Cloning method: Restriction Enzyme; 5′ cloning site BsmBI (destroyed during cloning); 3′ cloning site BsmBI (destroyed during cloning)
  Sequencing primers: 5′ hU6-F (5'-GAGGGCCTATTTCCCATGATT-3'); 3′ EF1a-R (5'-CACGGCGACTACTGCACTTA-3')
Terms and licenses: Academic/Nonprofit Terms; Industry Terms: Not Available to Industry
Depositor comments: Please note that gRNA target sequence listed is not strictly the 20nt spacer sequence, but also contains the 5' BsmBI overhang. For more information about knockout human cell lines generated using this plasmid, please see http://cellcycleknockouts.wi.mit.edu/ .
How to cite: ORC1 G2.1 gRNA was a gift from Iain Cheeseman (Addgene plasmid # 90821 ; http://n2t.net/addgene:90821 ; RRID:Addgene_90821)
